Addgene plasmid #109184: pGS-BacD-23004
Purpose: (Empty Backbone) Plasmid donor for expression of proteins under the control of a minimal HSP70 promoter in baculovirus/insect cell systems
Depositing lab: Monika Golas. Depositing organization: Aarhus University. Publication: Modulating the Expression Strength of the Baculovirus/Insect Cell Expression System: A Toolbox Applied to the Human Tumor Suppressor SMARCB1/SNF5. Golas MM, Jayaprakash S, Le LTM, Zhao Z, Heras Huertas V, Jensen IS, Yuan J, Sander B. Mol Biotechnol. 2018 Nov;60(11):820-832. doi: 10.1007/s12033-018-0107-2. PubMed 30178299.
Backbone
  Vector backbone: pIDS Donor
  Backbone manufacturer: Geneva Biotech
  Vector type: Insect Expression
  Promoter: minimal HSP70 promoter
Growth in bacteria
  Bacterial resistance: Spectinomycin, 50 μg/mL
  Growth temperature: 37°C
  Growth strain: Pir1
  Copy number: Unknown
Gene/Insert
  Cloning method: Unknown
  Sequencing primers: 5′ Hsp70; 3′ HSV_rev
Terms and licenses: Academic/Nonprofit Terms; Industry Terms: Not Available to Industry
How to cite: pGS-BacD-23004 was a gift from Monika Golas (Addgene plasmid # 109184 ; http://n2t.net/addgene:109184 ; RRID:Addgene_109184)
