[The description below was written by a language model from this plasmid's Addgene catalogue record and pLannotate feature annotations shown in this document.]
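Description:
pGS-BacD-23004 is a small (about 2.3 kb) empty donor plasmid for baculovirus/insect cell protein expression, built on the pIDS Donor backbone from Geneva Biotech. It replicates from the R6K γ origin, which works only when the R6K initiator protein pi is supplied by the host. This is why it is propagated in a pir-expressing E. coli strain (Pir1). Selection is by spectinomycin, conferred by the aadA aminoglycoside adenylyltransferase gene (SmR). The short tnpA, integrase and gentamicin acetyltransferase fragments annotated upstream of SmR are partial matches, probably remnants carried along with the resistance cassette rather than functional genes.

The expression cassette consists of a minimal HSP70 promoter, annotated as the Drosophila melanogaster hsp70Bb promoter, followed by a gap of roughly 120 bp and then the herpes simplex virus thymidine kinase polyadenylation signal. No coding sequence is present. A gene of interest would presumably be placed in this gap, although the record gives neither the cloning sites nor the cloning method. A single loxP site sits next to the origin. In donor/acceptor systems of this type, Cre recombinase fuses the donor to a loxP-bearing acceptor plasmid. Because the R6K γ origin cannot function in ordinary pir-negative strains, only fused plasmids persist there, which allows multi-cassette constructs to be assembled before transfer into a baculovirus genome.

The plasmid belongs to a toolbox for modulating expression strength in the baculovirus/insect cell system, offering the minimal HSP70 promoter as one promoter option. The two sequence records, an NGS result and a partially verified depositor sequence, differ by only 2 nt in length and carry identical feature annotations.
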