Features (pLannotate 1.2.2; 8 found; start..end, strand, type, name):
     13..243     +  promoter       hsp70 promoter: Drosophila melanogaster hsp70Bb promoter
    367..415     +  polyA_signal   HSV TK poly(A) signal: herpes simplex virus thymidine kinase polyadenylation signal (Cole and Stacy, 1985)
    617..650     -  protein_bind   loxP: Cre-mediated recombination occurs in the 8-bp core sequence (GCATACAT). Cre recombinase
    652..1008    +  rep_origin     R6K γ ori: γ replication origin from E. coli plasmid R6K; requires the R6K initiator protein pi for replication
   1015..1128    +  CDS            tnpA (fragment): TN5P_ECOLX - Also known as tnp. Experimental evidence at protein level: Swiss-Prot protein existence level 1. Mediates transposition of transposon Tn5 by a 'cut and paste' mechanism. First, the monomeric transposase binds the 19 bp inverted DNA repeats flanking the transposon. Then, dimerization of the DNA- bound transposase creates a synaptic DNA complex. After nicking of the first DNA strand, excision of the transposon proceeds through a series of intermediates. The transposase then mediates the insertion of the transposon at a new site by strand transfer. The activity of the wild- type tran
   1242..1322    -  CDS            int (fragment): INT2_ECOLX - Protein inferred from homology: Swiss-Prot protein existence level 3. Putative integrase believed to be involved in the insertion of antibiotic resistance genes into plasmids and transposons. From Escherichia coli.
   1408..1464    +  CDS            GmR (fragment): gentamycin acetyltransferase; aacC1; confers resistance to gentamycin
   1471..2262    +  CDS            SmR: aminoglycoside adenylyltransferase (Murphy, 1985); aadA; confers resistance to spectinomycin and streptomycin
>Addgene plasmid #109184 | pGS-BacD-23004 | depositor full sequence | sequence record 205900 | Plasmid sequence partially verified by sequencing
CGATACTAGTCGCCGGAGTATAAATAGAGGCGCTTCGTCTACGGAGCGACAATTCAATTCAAACAAGCAA
AGTGAACACGTCGCTAAGCGAAAGCTAAGCAAATAAACAAGCGCAGCTGAACAAGCTAAACAATCTGCAG
TAAAGTGCAAGTTAAAGTGAATCAATTAAAAGTAACCAGCAACCAAGTAAATCAACTGCAACTACTGAAA
TCTGCCAAGAAGTAATTATTGAATACAAGAAGACTTGATCACCCGGGATCTCGAGCCATGGTGCTAGCAG
CTGATGCATAGCATGCGGTACCGGGAGATGGGGGAGGCTAACTGAAACACGGAAGGAGACAATACCGGAA
GGAACCCGCGCTATGACGGCAATAAAAAGACAGAATAAAACGCACGGGTGTTGGGTCGTTTGTTCATAAA
CGCGGGGTTCGGTCCCAGGGCTGGCACTCTGTCGATACCCCACCGAGACCCCATTGGGACCAATACGCCC
GCGTTTCTTCCTTTTCCCCACCCCAACCCCCAAGTTCGGGTGAAGGCCCAGGGCTCGCAGCCAACGTCGG
GGCGGCAAGCCCTGCCATAGCCACTACGGGTACGTTTAAACCCATGTGCCTGGCAGATAACTTCGTATAA
TGTATGCTATACGAAGTTATGGTACGTACTAAGCTCTCATGTTTCACGTACTAAGCTCTCATGTTTAACG
TACTAAGCTCTCATGTTTAACGAACTAAACCCTCATGGCTAACGTACTAAGCTCTCATGGCTAACGTACT
AAGCTCTCATGTTTCACGTACTAAGCTCTCATGTTTGAACAATAAAATTAATATAAATCAGCAACTTAAA
TAGCCTCTAAGGTTTTAAGTTTTATAAGAAAAAAAAGAATATATAAGGCTTTTAAAGCTTTTAAGGTTTA
ACGGTTGTGGACAACAAGCCAGGGATGTAACGCACTGAGAAGCCCTTAGAGCCTCTCAAAGCAATTTTGA
GTGACACAGGAACACTTAACGGCTGACATAATTCAGCTTCACGCTGCCGCAAGCACTCAGGGCGCAAGGG
CTGCTAAAGGAAGCGGAACACGTAGAAAGCCAGTCCGCAGAAACGGTGCTGACCCCGGATGAATGTCAGC
TGGGAGGCAGAATAAATGATCATATCGTCAATTATTACCTCCACGGGGAGAGCCTGAGCAAACTGGCCTC
AGGCATTTGAGAAGCACACGGTCACACTGCTTCCGGTAGTCAATAAACCGGTAAGTAGCGTATGCGCTCA
CGCAACTGGTCCAGAACCTTGACCGAACGCAGCGGTGGTAACGGCGCAGTGGCGGTTTTCATGGCTTGTT
ATGACTGTTTTTTTGGGGTACAGTCTATGCCTCGGGCATCCAAGCAGCAAGCGCGTTACGCCGTGGGTCG
ATGTTTGATGTTATGGAGCAGCAACGATGTTACGCAGCAGGGCAGTCGCCCTAAAACAAAGTTAAACATC
ATGAGGGAAGCGGTGATCGCCGAAGTATCGACTCAACTATCAGAGGTAGTTGGCGTCATCGAGCGCCATC
TCGAACCGACGTTGCTGGCCGTACATTTGTACGGCTCCGCAGTGGATGGCGGCCTGAAGCCACACAGTGA
TATTGATTTGCTGGTTACGGTGACCGTAAGGCTTGATGAAACAACGCGGCGAGCTTTGATCAACGACCTT
TTGGAAACTTCGGCTTCCCCTGGAGAGAGCGAGATTCTCCGCGCTGTAGAAGTCACCATTGTTGTGCACG
ACGACATCATTCCGTGGCGTTATCCAGCTAAGCGCGAACTGCAATTTGGAGAATGGCAGCGCAATGACAT
TCTTGCAGGTATCTTCGAGCCAGCCACGATCGACATTGATCTGGCTATCTTGCTGACAAAAGCAAGAGAA
CATAGCGTTGCCTTGGTAGGTCCAGCGGCGGAGGAACTCTTTGATCCGGTTCCTGAACAGGATCTATTTG
AGGCGCTAAATGAAACCTTAACGCTATGGAACTCGCCGCCCGACTGGGCTGGCGATGAGCGAAATGTAGT
GCTTACGTTGTCCCGCATTTGGTACAGCGCAGTAACCGGCAAAATCGCGCCGAAGGATGTCGCTGCCGAC
TGGGCAATGGAGCGCCTGCCGGCCCAGTATCAGCCCGTCATACTTGAAGCTAGACAGGCTTATCTTGGAC
AAGAAGAAGATCGCTTGGCCTCGCGCGCAGATCAGTTGGAAGAATTTGTCCACTACGTGAAAGGCGAGAT
CACCAAGGTAGTCGGCAAATAATGTCTAACAATTCGTTCAAGCCGACGGATCTATGTCGGGTGCGGAGAA
AGAGGTAATGAAATGGCACCTAGGTAT
