Features (pLannotate 1.2.2; 8 found; start..end, strand, type, name):
     13..243     +  promoter       hsp70 promoter: Drosophila melanogaster hsp70Bb promoter
    367..415     +  polyA_signal   HSV TK poly(A) signal: herpes simplex virus thymidine kinase polyadenylation signal (Cole and Stacy, 1985)
    617..650     -  protein_bind   loxP: Cre-mediated recombination occurs in the 8-bp core sequence (GCATACAT). Cre recombinase
    652..1008    +  rep_origin     R6K γ ori: γ replication origin from E. coli plasmid R6K; requires the R6K initiator protein pi for replication
   1017..1130    +  CDS            tnpA (fragment): TN5P_ECOLX - Also known as tnp. Experimental evidence at protein level: Swiss-Prot protein existence level 1. Mediates transposition of transposon Tn5 by a 'cut and paste' mechanism. First, the monomeric transposase binds the 19 bp inverted DNA repeats flanking the transposon. Then, dimerization of the DNA- bound transposase creates a synaptic DNA complex. After nicking of the first DNA strand, excision of the transposon proceeds through a series of intermediates. The transposase then mediates the insertion of the transposon at a new site by strand transfer. The activity of the wild- type tran
   1244..1324    -  CDS            int (fragment): INT2_ECOLX - Protein inferred from homology: Swiss-Prot protein existence level 3. Putative integrase believed to be involved in the insertion of antibiotic resistance genes into plasmids and transposons. From Escherichia coli.
   1410..1466    +  CDS            GmR (fragment): gentamycin acetyltransferase; aacC1; confers resistance to gentamycin
   1473..2264    +  CDS            SmR: aminoglycoside adenylyltransferase (Murphy, 1985); aadA; confers resistance to spectinomycin and streptomycin
>Addgene plasmid #109184 | pGS-BacD-23004 | addgene full sequence | sequence record 233804 | Addgene NGS Result
CGATACTAGTCGCCGGAGTATAAATAGAGGCGCTTCGTCTACGGAGCGACAATTCAATTCAAACAAGCAA
AGTGAACACGTCGCTAAGCGAAAGCTAAGCAAATAAACAAGCGCAGCTGAACAAGCTAAACAATCTGCAG
TAAAGTGCAAGTTAAAGTGAATCAATTAAAAGTAACCAGCAACCAAGTAAATCAACTGCAACTACTGAAA
TCTGCCAAGAAGTAATTATTGAATACAAGAAGACTTGATCACCCGGGATCTCGAGCCATGGTGCTAGCAG
CTGATGCATAGCATGCGGTACCGGGAGATGGGGGAGGCTAACTGAAACACGGAAGGAGACAATACCGGAA
GGAACCCGCGCTATGACGGCAATAAAAAGACAGAATAAAACGCACGGGTGTTGGGTCGTTTGTTCATAAA
CGCGGGGTTCGGTCCCAGGGCTGGCACTCTGTCGATACCCCACCGAGACCCCATTGGGACCAATACGCCC
GCGTTTCTTCCTTTTCCCCACCCCAACCCCCAAGTTCGGGTGAAGGCCCAGGGCTCGCAGCCAACGTCGG
GGCGGCAAGCCCTGCCATAGCCACTACGGGTACGTTTAAACCCATGTGCCTGGCAGATAACTTCGTATAA
TGTATGCTATACGAAGTTATGGTACGTACTAAGCTCTCATGTTTCACGTACTAAGCTCTCATGTTTAACG
TACTAAGCTCTCATGTTTAACGAACTAAACCCTCATGGCTAACGTACTAAGCTCTCATGGCTAACGTACT
AAGCTCTCATGTTTCACGTACTAAGCTCTCATGTTTGAACAATAAAATTAATATAAATCAGCAACTTAAA
TAGCCTCTAAGGTTTTAAGTTTTATAAGAAAAAAAAGAATATATAAGGCTTTTAAAGCTTTTAAGGTTTA
ACGGTTGTGGACAACAAGCCAGGGATGTAACGCACTGAGAAGCCCTTAGAGCCTCTCAAAGCAATTTTGA
GTGACACAGGAACACTTAACGGCTGACATGGGAATTAGCTTCACGCTGCCGCAAGCACTCAGGGCGCAAG
GGCTGCTAAAGGAAGCGGAACACGTAGAAAGCCAGTCCGCAGAAACGGTGCTGACCCCGGATGAATGTCA
GCTGGGAGGCAGAATAAATGATCATATCGTCAATTATTACCTCCACGGGGAGAGCCTGAGCAAACTGGCC
TCAGGCATTTGAGAAGCACACGGTCACACTGCTTCCGGTAGTCAATAAACCGGTAAGTAGCGTATGCGCT
CACGCAACTGGTCCAGAACCTTGACCGAACGCAGCGGTGGTAACGGCGCAGTGGCGGTTTTCATGGCTTG
TTATGACTGTTTTTTTGGGGTACAGTCTATGCCTCGGGCATCCAAGCAGCAAGCGCGTTACGCCGTGGGT
CGATGTTTGATGTTATGGAGCAGCAACGATGTTACGCAGCAGGGCAGTCGCCCTAAAACAAAGTTAAACA
TCATGAGGGAAGCGGTGATCGCCGAAGTATCGACTCAACTATCAGAGGTAGTTGGCGTCATCGAGCGCCA
TCTCGAACCGACGTTGCTGGCCGTACATTTGTACGGCTCCGCAGTGGATGGCGGCCTGAAGCCACACAGT
GATATTGATTTGCTGGTTACGGTGACCGTAAGGCTTGATGAAACAACGCGGCGAGCTTTGATCAACGACC
TTTTGGAAACTTCGGCTTCCCCTGGAGAGAGCGAGATTCTCCGCGCTGTAGAAGTCACCATTGTTGTGCA
CGACGACATCATTCCGTGGCGTTATCCAGCTAAGCGCGAACTGCAATTTGGAGAATGGCAGCGCAATGAC
ATTCTTGCAGGTATCTTCGAGCCAGCCACGATCGACATTGATCTGGCTATCTTGCTGACAAAAGCAAGAG
AACATAGCGTTGCCTTGGTAGGTCCAGCGGCGGAGGAACTCTTTGATCCGGTTCCTGAACAGGATCTATT
TGAGGCGCTAAATGAAACCTTAACGCTATGGAACTCGCCGCCCGACTGGGCTGGCGATGAGCGAAATGTA
GTGCTTACGTTGTCCCGCATTTGGTACAGCGCAGTAACCGGCAAAATCGCGCCGAAGGATGTCGCTGCCG
ACTGGGCAATGGAGCGCCTGCCGGCCCAGTATCAGCCCGTCATACTTGAAGCTAGACAGGCTTATCTTGG
ACAAGAAGAAGATCGCTTGGCCTCGCGCGCAGATCAGTTGGAAGAATTTGTCCACTACGTGAAAGGCGAG
ATCACCAAGGTAGTCGGCAAATAATGTCTAACAATTCGTTCAAGCCGACGGATCTATGTCGGGTGCGGAG
AAAGAGGTAATGAAATGGCACCTAGGTAT
